>Addgene plasmid #85230 | pH6Z-109 | addgene full sequence | sequence record 172622 | Addgene NGS Result
GTCTATGCGCGCGCCGTGACACGGAAAACCAAGCGGAGCGAGACGATCGACCGACTCCTGCTATCCGTCC
TCCCTGGGCACGGTCCACACGCCAGTCTGCGGAGTCACCTGAGGGCCAGATCCGCTCTGCGCCCCCCGCC
CGATCCGCCCCGATAAAAAAAAATCATCTGACTCGTGCCAGTTCACACAGATGCAACCGATGACAAAAAA
AAAACACACCACCGCAAGCAAACGCTCGCCGGCCCGTCCACCGTCCCTCTCACCCCCACTCGAATCGCGC
AGGCGCGTCGGCGGGAAGTCCCCCGAACGCCTCCACGGCAACGCTCCTCCCACGCCCCCTCGGTCCCCCC
TCCCTCCATCCCCCTCCCCGGAGCATACGCGCCGACTCTCTCCGCAGAGGCGGCGACCACAGCGGCAGCG
GAAACTGTAACGGCCACGTTCTTTGAACAGTGACAGTAACGGCGGCGGCGGCTGTCGCCGTCACGGTAGT
CGTGGCGGAGCACCCGGGGAGGCGACGACGGGGACTACCGATGCTCTCAGATCATCGCCATAGTGAAAGA
GTACCGAATAAAACAAGTTAAATTTCGTTGTAAATAAAAAAAAATACTATGTGGAAATTAAAAATAAAAA
AAATGAAAATAAAGGCTAAACACTGACTAAACGTACATCCTTCTCCGTACGTCCCCTTTCAATAAATGGC
GGACCCGACCTCTCCATAAACGGAGACACGCCGGGAGACTCCGGCCCTCCCGTTCCAGAGGTAGCCCGAG
ACCTAATCACAAAACTGTACCTGAAACCGAAAGTATAGAGGGCGGCCTCGAATGCCCCACCTATGAGGCG
GGACTTCGCGACGCGCCACCCTTCCTATACGCCCGGCCTTCCGCGTGCGCGCCTATAGGACGCATCCCCT
CGCCCCGAAACCGCAACGCGGCAGAGTCGGCGCCACACCCCCGTCCCCCGAGTTCGCGATGGGCTGGCGC
CGACCCTGCCGCGGCAACGAAGGCGAAACGAGACCCCGACGCATGCGGGCATAAAGAGCGAGAAGTAAAC
GCGGGGTCCCGAATTATCGCGAGACTATTTGCCCGGGCCCGCCCTCGTCCTCATGCCCTTCCCCCCGCCC
TCATCCCCTGACACACCCGGTGGAAAAAACGAAAGACACATAAATAAAACGAATTTTGTTGTTAAAAATG
TTTCCACGTGACGTCCCCGGTGATTCCCGGAGATGCGGCACGCGGCGGATTCGCCCGTTTACATCGGGGT
CCGCAGACGCGGTTCTGCCAGGGCGTTGCGCTGTCGGTTCCGCACAAAACACCGCGGTCCGTCGTCACCC
TTCAGCCACGCGGTAGTTCCGCGATTCTATGGTTCATCTCCGCTCACATCGTTCTTTTTTTTTTATTCTT
TCACTGAGCCGCTCCACCACCAAGAGTGTTACTATCTACACCGTATACATGTTTTTTTTTTATCTCTCCG
CCCCTCCCCATCACAGACCATCAAACACCTTTTGCCGTATCGACACTGACTATACTCGACCGCGGATGAC
AACGGTCGTTGGTCACAACAGAGCTACAGCGGACAGCAAAAATAACATAAATACAGTAAGAGAGAGGCCC
CGGTCCACATAGGAAGCCAAGGGCGGACGAAAATAAAAACCCGTCCGTAATTCACACACGAATCGGGGGT
TATGACAACGCGACACACGCAGACGAGGGACGGACGCATCGCGATCCGGCGCGACGGGGCGCGATTGGCC
CACGCGCGAGCCCGTGCCCGCTTCGAGTGGCTGCTCCTGGCTCGCGGCAGGCCGTCCAAACTGTACGGCT
ATACGAGTCGGCACCGGGGAGAACGGATCCCCCGGGCTGCAGGAATTCGATATCAAGCTTATCGATACCG
TCGACCTCGAGGGGGGGCCCGGTACCAGCTTTTGTTCCCTTTAGTGAGGGTTAATTTCGAGCTTGGCGTA
ATCATGGTCATAGCTGTTTCCTGTGTGAAATTGTTATCCGCTCACAATTCCACACAACATACGAGCCGGA
AGCATAAAGTGTAAAGCCTGGGGTGCCTAATGAGTGAGCTAACTCACATTAATTGCGTTGCGCTCACTGC
CCGCTTTCCAGTCGGGAAACCTGTCGTGCCAGCTGCATTAATGAATCGGCCAACGCGCGGGGAGAGGCGG
TTTGCGTATTGGGCGCTCTTCCGCTTCCTCGCTCACTGACTCGCTGCGCTCGGTCGTTCGGCTGCGGCGA
GCGGTATCAGCTCACTCAAAGGCGGTAATACGGTTATCCACAGAATCAGGGGATAACGCAGGAAAGAACA
TGTGAGCAAAAGGCCAGCAAAAGGCCAGGAACCGTAAAAAGGCCGCGTTGCTGGCGTTTTTCCATAGGCT
CCGCCCCCCTGACGAGCATCACAAAAATCGACGCTCAAGTCAGAGGTGGCGAAACCCGACAGGACTATAA
AGATACCAGGCGTTTCCCCCTGGAAGCTCCCTCGTGCGCTCTCCTGTTCCGACCCTGCCGCTTACCGGAT
ACCTGTCCGCCTTTCTCCCTTCGGGAAGCGTGGCGCTTTCTCATAGCTCACGCTGTAGGTATCTCAGTTC
GGTGTAGGTCGTTCGCTCCAAGCTGGGCTGTGTGCACGAACCCCCCGTTCAGCCCGACCGCTGCGCCTTA
TCCGGTAACTATCGTCTTGAGTCCAACCCGGTAAGACACGACTTATCGCCACTGGCAGCAGCCACTGGTA
ACAGGATTAGCAGAGCGAGGTATGTAGGCGGTGCTACAGAGTTCTTGAAGTGGTGGCCTAACTACGGCTA
CACTAGAAGAACAGTATTTGGTATCTGCGCTCTGCTGAAGCCAGTTACCTTCGGAAAAAGAGTTGGTAGC
TCTTGATCCGGCAAACAAACCACCGCTGGTAGCGGTGGTTTTTTTGTTTGCAAGCAGCAGATTACGCGCA
GAAAAAAAGGATCTCAAGAAGATCCTTTGATCTTTTCTACGGGGTCTGACGCTCAGTGGAACGAAAACTC
ACGTTAAGGGATTTTGGTCATGAGATTATCAAAAAGGATCTTCACCTAGATCCTTTTAAATTAAAAATGA
AGTTTTAAATCAATCTAAAGTATATATGAGTAAACTTGGTCTGACAGTTACCAATGCTTAATCAGTGAGG
CACCTATCTCAGCGATCTGTCTATTTCGTTCATCCATAGTTGCCTGACTCCCCGTCGTGTAGATAACTAC
GATACGGGAGGGCTTACCATCTGGCCCCAGTGCTGCAATGATACCGCGAGACCCACGCTCACCGGCTCCA
GATTTATCAGCAATAAACCAGCCAGCCGGAAGGGCCGAGCGCAGAAGTGGTCCTGCAACTTTATCCGCCT
CCATCCAGTCTATTAATTGTTGCCGGGAAGCTAGAGTAAGTAGTTCGCCAGTTAATAGTTTGCGCAACGT
TGTTGCCATTGCTACAGGCATCGTGGTGTCACGCTCGTCGTTTGGTATGGCTTCATTCAGCTCCGGTTCC
CAACGATCAAGGCGAGTTACATGATCCCCCATGTTGTGCAAAAAAGCGGTTAGCTCCTTCGGTCCTCCGA
TCGTTGTCAGAAGTAAGTTGGCCGCAGTGTTATCACTCATGGTTATGGCAGCACTGCATAATTCTCTTAC
TGTCATGCCATCCGTAAGATGCTTTTCTGTGACTGGTGAGTACTCAACCAAGTCATTCTGAGAATAGTGT
ATGCGGCGACCGAGTTGCTCTTGCCCGGCGTCAATACGGGATAATACCGCGCCACATAGCAGAACTTTAA
AAGTGCTCATCATTGGAAAACGTTCTTCGGGGCGAAAACTCTCAAGGATCTTACCGCTGTTGAGATCCAG
TTCGATGTAACCCACTCGTGCACCCAACTGATCTTCAGCATCTTTTACTTTCACCAGCGTTTCTGGGTGA
GCAAAAACAGGAAGGCAAAATGCCGCAAAAAAGGGAATAAGGGCGACACGGAAATGTTGAATACTCATAC
TCTTCCTTTTTCAATATTATTGAAGCATTTATCAGGGTTATTGTCTCATGAGCGGATACATATTTGAATG
TATTTAGAAAAATAAACAAATAGGGGTTCCGCGCACATTTCCCCGAAAAGTGCCACCTG
[124 nt withheld, positions 4120-4243]
C
[91 nt withheld, positions 4245-4335]
A
[49 nt withheld, positions 4337-4385]
CCTTTGACGTTGGAGTCCACGTTCTTT
[37 nt withheld, positions 4413-4449]
ACCCTATCTCGGTCTATTCTTTTGATTTATAAGGGATTTTGCCGATTTCGGCCTATTGGTTAAAAAATGA
GCTGATTTAACAAAAATTTAACGCGAATTTTAACAAAATATTAACGCTTACAATTTCCATTCGCCATTCA
GGCTGCGCAACTGTTGGGAAGGGCGATCGGTGCGGGCCTCTTCGCTATTACGCCAGCTGGCGAAAGGGGG
ATGTGCTGCAAGGCGATTAAGTTGGGTAACGCCAGGGTTTTCCCAGTCACGACGTTGTAAAACGACGGCC
AGTGAATTGTAATACGACTCACTATAGGGCGAATTGGAGCTCCACCGCGGTGGCGGCCGCTCTAGAACTA
GTGGATCCCGCTCGGAGCTCTCTCACCCCGTGTTGGAGTGGGAGAGAACAGAGCTGGTCCTGACGGATCG
GAGACGCGGGTGGCCGTGTACGCACCTCCTGTCCGGCTCGGAGTCCCAGCGCGTTTCCTCGAGTGACGCC
GGAGACACATGGAACGCAGCGACAGAGAAGGCGGCGGGGGGAAAAGAGGAGGCGGAGAGAGGCGGGCGAC
AGCAAGCCACTGACAGACTCGCAAGTCCGCACCTGACGCGGGGCCGCCGCGACTGCGGTCGGTCCCTTCA
GGGTGAGGAGCCCAGCGCCGCGGAAGACTTTGCGAGGTGCAGACCGCTGCTGGACGAACTGTGCGGGGAG
GGCGGCTGGCTTCCCTTTGCGTTTCTCACGGCATCTCCGCACGTCTGTCTGATCCTAACGGAGGGAGGCC
CCGTCCTGGCGCTTGACCTGAACGACACCTCCCTGTGGCGCATCGCGGACGACTTGGAGCTGCTGCTGCG
CCTGGGGAGCCTGCTCCTGCTCTCAGGGCTCCGGCTTCCTCTCCGTCCCCCGAGCGGGAGCGGCGAGGCG
GCGAGAAAGCCGGGGTACGAGAAGGAAGAGGGAAGAGGGAGAGCGACGACGGCGAGCGCGACGGCCGCGA
CGTCGCCGCGCAGACCGACCCGTCCGAGGGGGGTGACGGAGAAGGGACGTGTGACAACCGGGGACGTCCC
TTTCTCCGCACATCCCGAATCTGAGGAACAGACAGACGGCCACCACGGGCGCCAAGAAAGCGGCCACGGC
GACCAGCGCGGCGGGGACGGACGAGGACACCGCGATGACGGCGCGCGCCGCCACGCGAATGACGAAACAG
AGCCCCAGCAGCGCGGAGAGCACGAGGACGGGGAACAGACCGACTCCGGGCGCGAGGAGGACGCACAGGA
GAGCGAGGTCGCAAGAAGAGACGAGAAGGGAACGGAGCAGGGCGGTAGCGGAAGGAGCTGCGGGAGGGCA
ACGCAGACGTACGGCGGGAGAGGCGAACATGGTGCCTGGTCGTCGATCCCCCTGTCTGTCCCCAGGCCCG
ATCCCCGCGTGTGGGTCCCTCCTCCTCATCTGTTATTCCCTTCCCCGCTGCCGTCGATAACGCCCGTCGA
AGACGAGCCGTCCGCCCGCCCTCGGTGCCCGCCAGGTCCCGCGGAGGAACCCTCTAAGTGTTCTCCGTGC
CCGCCCTGCCCGTCGCCCGACGCCCCGCAGTCCGCTGTCCCGCGCCTCTCCGCTCTGTCCGTCCCCTCGC
CGTCCACCGCGCGTGTCCGTTTCTCCCTCTCCTCCCTCTCCTCCTCCTCCTCCTCCTCTTCCTCCTCCTC
CCCGTCCTACTCTCCCTCCCCGTTGTCTCCGCCCTCTCCCGTCTCTCCCTCGTCTCCCAGATCTCCGTTC
ATCTCCCCCATTAGATCTCCGGGACTCCGAGCAAAGCCGTGGGTGTCCTCCGGGCATCCCGTGGCGTTCC
CGCCGGCGCCCTCGTCCGCGCCGCCCTTTTCCAAAAGAGTCCCGTCCGTTCCCTCATCGGCATCTCCGTC
CGCGCCGTGCATCGGCAGGTCGCGGCCGCCCTCCGCACAGACGGCGTGAGACGCCGCGTGAGGTGACGGA
GGCGGCGAAGGGACACGAGAAGAACATGCAGAAGAACATGAAGACGAAGAAGACGAAGAAACGAGGACGA
AAGGAGGGGAATACACCGGAGACCGAGCGGCGGATGGAGCCCGCTCGGTCTCGCACGTCCGCGATACCGA
GCGGGCTCCGTCGCCGCTCCGGACCCTCCACGCCCCTCCGTCCAGGACCCGAGGTCCGACACGCCCCCAC
CTGGCGCACCGCCTCCGCCACCACCGCTGACAGTCACCGCATATCACCCCCATACACACCCAGCAGCAGA
GGCCGGCACATACACACGCGCGGAGCACGCACGAGAACACGCGAGACATCGGCCGCCGAGATTAACGGA
Features (pLannotate 1.2.2; 20 found; start..end, strand, type, name):
    191..427     +  CDS            B2: B2_HHV6Z - Protein predicted: Swiss-Prot protein existence level 4. From Human herpesvirus 6B (strain Z29) (HHV-6 variant B) (Human B lymphotropic virus).
    750..953     -  CDS            DR5L (fragment): DR5_HHV6U - Protein predicted: Swiss-Prot protein existence level 4. From Human herpesvirus 6A (strain Uganda-1102) (HHV-6 variant A) (Human B lymphotropic virus).
    949..1104    -  CDS            DR5L (fragment): DR5_HHV6U - Protein predicted: Swiss-Prot protein existence level 4. From Human herpesvirus 6A (strain Uganda-1102) (HHV-6 variant A) (Human B lymphotropic virus).
   1385..1401    +  promoter       URA3 promoter (fragment): S. cerevisiae URA3
   1682..1849    +  CDS            DR6L (fragment): DR6_HHV6U - Protein predicted: Swiss-Prot protein existence level 4. From Human herpesvirus 6A (strain Uganda-1102) (HHV-6 variant A) (Human B lymphotropic virus).
   1845..1916    +  misc_feature   MCS (fragment): pBluescript multiple cloning site
   1928..1946    -  promoter       T3 promoter: promoter for bacteriophage T3 RNA polymerase
   1991..2007    -  protein_bind   lac operator: The lac repressor binds to the lac operator to inhibit transcription in E. coli. This inhibition can be relieved by adding lactose or isopropyl-β-D-thiogalactopyranoside (IPTG). lac repressor encoded by lacI
   2015..2045    -  promoter       lac promoter: promoter for the E. coli lac operon
   2060..2081    -  protein_bind   CAP binding site: CAP binding activates transcription in the presence of cAMP. E. coli catabolite activator protein
   2094..2186    -  CDS            lacI (fragment): lac repressor; lacI; The lac repressor binds to the lac operator to inhibit transcription in E. coli. This inhibition can be relieved by adding lactose or isopropyl-β-D-thiogalactopyranoside (IPTG).
   2369..2957    -  rep_origin     ori: high-copy-number ColE1/pMB1/pBR322/pUC origin of replication
   3128..3988    -  CDS            AmpR: β-lactamase; bla; confers resistance to ampicillin, carbenicillin, and related antibiotics
   3989..4093    -  promoter       AmpR promoter: bla
   4120..4548    +  rep_origin     f1 ori (sequence partly withheld): f1 bacteriophage origin of replication; arrow indicates direction of (+) strand synthesis
   4579..4736    -  CDS            lacZα (fragment): LacZα fragment of β-galactosidase; lacZ fragment
   4739..4757    +  promoter       T7 promoter: promoter for bacteriophage T7 RNA polymerase
   4766..4808    +  misc_feature   MCS (fragment): pBluescript multiple cloning site
   4802..6385    +  CDS            DR2L (fragment): DR2_HHV6U - Protein inferred from homology: Swiss-Prot protein existence level 3. From Human herpesvirus 6A (strain Uganda-1102) (HHV-6 variant A) (Human B lymphotropic virus).
   6435..153     +  CDS            B1 (across the origin): B1_HHV6Z - Protein predicted: Swiss-Prot protein existence level 4. From Human herpesvirus 6B (strain Z29) (HHV-6 variant B) (Human B lymphotropic virus).
