[The description below was written by a language model from this plasmid's Addgene catalogue record and pLannotate feature annotations shown in this document.]
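Description:
pH6Z-109 is a bacterial cloning plasmid carrying a cloned restriction fragment of the human herpesvirus 6B (strain Z29) genome, one member of a set of clones generated to map and archive that viral genome. The backbone is pKSm13-, a Stratagene phagemid similar to pBluescript. The feature table shows the expected elements: a high-copy ColE1/pUC-type origin for replication in E. coli, a β-lactamase gene with its own promoter for ampicillin selection, and an f1 origin that permits single-stranded DNA rescue. It also shows the lac promoter/operator region and a lacZα segment interrupted by the insert. T7 and T3 phage promoters flank the split multiple cloning site. They serve as sequencing primer sites and could in principle drive in vitro transcription of either strand.

The insert is the BamHI L fragment, recorded as about 3.8 kb and spanning roughly bases 1,390 to 5,190 of the Z29 genome, within the direct repeat region near the left end. The depositor lists the associated genes as R1 (partial), DR3, B1 and B2. The automated annotation of the 6,758 nt sequenced plasmid recognises the strain Z29 B1 and B2 open reading frames directly. The remaining viral hits are partial matches to DR2, DR5 and DR6 homologues from the HHV-6A Uganda-1102 strain, so its naming differs from the depositor's gene list. A very short "URA3 promoter" match inside the insert is probably a chance similarity rather than a real yeast element. No heterologous eukaryotic promoter, tag or reporter is present, so the viral sequences are simply stored as genomic DNA. The cloning method is not recorded. The plasmid is suited to use as a source of HHV-6B sequence for mapping, subcloning, probe preparation or sequencing.
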