Addgene plasmid #85230: pH6Z-109
Purpose: Plasmid clone containing HHV-6B(Z29) restriction endonuclease fragment
Depositing lab: Philip Pellett. Depositing organization: Centers for Disease Control and Prevention. Publication: Restriction endonuclease mapping and molecular cloning of the human herpesvirus 6 variant B strain Z29 genome. Lindquester GJ, Inoue N, Allen RD, Castelli JW, Stamey FR, Dambaugh TR, O'Brian JJ, Danovich RM, Frenkel N, Pellett PE. Arch Virol. 1996;141(2):367-79. PubMed 8634027.
Backbone
  Vector backbone: pKSm13-
  Backbone manufacturer: Stratagene, similar to pBluescript SK+
  Vector type: cloning vector
Growth in bacteria
  Bacterial resistance: Ampicillin, 100 μg/mL
  Growth temperature: 37°C
  Growth strain: DH5alpha
  Copy number: High Copy
Gene/Insert
  Gene/Insert name: fragment of the human herpesvirus 6B strain Z29 genome (alt name: NC_000898)
  Insert size (bp): 3800
  Cloning method: Unknown
  Sequencing primers: 5′ T7; 3′ T3
Terms and licenses: Academic/Nonprofit Terms; Industry Terms: Not Available to Industry
Depositor comments: restriction enzyme fragment = BamHI L; Range (bases) = 1,390-5,190; Associated Genes = R1 (partial), DR3, B1, B2
How to cite: pH6Z-109 was a gift from Philip Pellett (Addgene plasmid # 85230 ; http://n2t.net/addgene:85230 ; RRID:Addgene_85230)
